Addgene plasmid #224754: pGEMHE:mTREK-1 (C159A/C219A/C365A/C399A)
Purpose: In vitro transcription for Oocyte expression of mTREK-1 (C159A/C219A/C365A/C399A)
Depositing lab: Dan Minor. Depositing organization: University of California, San Francisco (UCSF). Publication: Development of covalent chemogenetic K(2P) channel activators. Deal PE, Lee H, Mondal A, Lolicato M, Mendonca PRF, Black H, Jang S, El-Hilali X, Bryant C, Isacoff EY, Renslo AR, Minor DL Jr. Cell Chem Biol. 2024 Jul 18;31(7):1305-1323.e9. doi: 10.1016/j.chembiol.2024.06.006. PubMed 39029456.
Backbone
  Vector backbone: pGEMHE
  Vector type: In vitro transcription for Oocyte expression
Growth in bacteria
  Bacterial resistance: Ampicillin, 100 μg/mL
  Growth temperature: 37°C
  Growth strain: DH5alpha
  Copy number: High Copy
Gene/Insert
  Gene/Insert name: Potassium channel subfamily K member 2 (alt names: Kcnk2; TREK-1)
  Species: M. musculus (mouse)
  Insert size (bp): 1236
  Mutation: C159A/C219A/C365A/C399A
  Entrez Gene: Kcnk2 (a.k.a. A430027H14Rik, TREK-1)
  Promoter: T7
  Cloning method: Restriction Enzyme; 5′ cloning site Hind III (not destroyed); 3′ cloning site XhoI (not destroyed)
  Sequencing primers: 5′ TAATACGACTCACTATAGGG; 3′ TCGGGTGTTCTTGAGGCTGG
Terms and licenses: Academic/Nonprofit Terms; Industry Terms: Not Available to Industry
How to cite: pGEMHE:mTREK-1 (C159A/C219A/C365A/C399A) was a gift from Dan Minor (Addgene plasmid # 224754 ; http://n2t.net/addgene:224754 ; RRID:Addgene_224754)
