[The description below was written by a language model from this plasmid's Addgene catalogue record and pLannotate feature annotations shown in this document.]
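Description:
pGEMHE:mTREK-1 (C159A/C219A/C365A/C399A) is a 4,360-nt bacterial plasmid built on the pGEMHE backbone. It serves as a template for in vitro transcription of RNA to be expressed in oocytes. It is propagated in E. coli as a high-copy plasmid through a ColE1/pUC-type origin and is selected with ampicillin via the β-lactamase gene and its native promoter. The annotation also detects short remnants of rop, bom, lacZα, lacI and the lac promoter/operator region. These are leftovers of the pGEM/pUC lineage and have no functional role in this construct.

The payload is the mouse Kcnk2 coding sequence, which encodes the two-pore-domain (K2P) potassium channel TREK-1. It was cloned between HindIII and XhoI sites, both of which are retained, and it carries four cysteine-to-alanine substitutions (C159A, C219A, C365A, C399A). A T7 promoter lies upstream of the insert. The open reading frame is flanked by the 5′ and 3′ untranslated regions of the Xenopus laevis major β-globin gene, which is the defining feature of pGEMHE. These UTRs enhance translation of the synthetic transcript once it is inside the oocyte. An SP6 promoter sits downstream in the opposite orientation. A very short match to a 3xHA tag lies outside the coding region, after the 3′ UTR, so it is probably a spurious hit rather than an epitope tag on the channel.

The record gives the purpose only as in vitro transcription for oocyte expression of this mutant. The associated publication concerns covalent chemogenetic activators of K2P channels, but the record does not state the specific role of this cysteine-depleted variant.
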