Features (pLannotate 1.2.2; 17 found; start..end, strand, type, name):
    171..1031    -  CDS            AmpR: β-lactamase; bla; confers resistance to ampicillin, carbenicillin, and related antibiotics
   1032..1136    -  promoter       AmpR promoter: bla
   1231..1266    +  CDS            rop (fragment): Rop protein, which maintains plasmids at low copy number; rop
   1368..1467    +  misc_feature   bom (fragment): basis of mobility region from pBR322
   1473..1630    -  CDS            lacZα (fragment): LacZα fragment of β-galactosidase; lacZ fragment
   1633..1651    +  promoter       T7 promoter: promoter for bacteriophage T7 RNA polymerase
   1659..1676    +  misc_feature   MCS (fragment): pUC18/19 multiple cloning site
   1683..1725    +  5'UTR          Xenopus globin 5'-UTR: translational enhancer from the 5'-UTR of the major beta-globin gene of Xenopus laevis
   1771..3000    +  CDS            Kcnk2: KCNK2_MOUSE - Experimental evidence at protein level: Swiss-Prot protein existence level 1. Ion channel that contributes to passive transmembrane potassium transport. Reversibly converts between a voltage-insensitive potassium leak channel and a voltage-dependent outward rectifying potassium channel in a phosphorylation-dependent manner. In astrocytes, forms mostly heterodimeric potassium channels with KCNK1, with only a minor proportion of functional channels containing homodimeric KCNK2 (PubMed:24496152). In astrocytes, the heterodimer formed by KCNK1 and KCNK2 is required for rapid glutamat
   3068..3193    +  3'UTR          Xenopus globin 3'-UTR: 3'-UTR of the major beta-globin gene of Xenopus laevis
   3260..3282    +  CDS            3xHA (fragment): three tandem HA epitope tags
   3334..3352    -  promoter       SP6 promoter: promoter for bacteriophage SP6 RNA polymerase
   3394..3410    -  protein_bind   lac operator: The lac repressor binds to the lac operator to inhibit transcription in E. coli. This inhibition can be relieved by adding lactose or isopropyl-β-D-thiogalactopyranoside (IPTG). lac repressor encoded by lacI
   3418..3448    -  promoter       lac promoter: promoter for the E. coli lac operon
   3463..3484    -  protein_bind   CAP binding site: CAP binding activates transcription in the presence of cAMP. E. coli catabolite activator protein
   3497..3589    -  CDS            lacI (fragment): lac repressor; lacI; The lac repressor binds to the lac operator to inhibit transcription in E. coli. This inhibition can be relieved by adding lactose or isopropyl-β-D-thiogalactopyranoside (IPTG).
   3772..4360    -  rep_origin     ori: high-copy-number ColE1/pMB1/pBR322/pUC origin of replication
>Addgene plasmid #224754 | pGEMHE:mTREK-1 (C159A/C219A/C365A/C399A) | addgene full sequence | sequence record 445053 | Addgene NGS Result
GAAGATCCTTTGATCTTTTCTACGGGGTCTGACGCTCAGTGGAACGAAAACTCACGTTAAGGGATTTTGG
TCATGAGATTATCAAAAAGGATCTTCACCTAGATCCTTTTAAATTAAAAATGAAGTTTTAAATCAATCTA
AAGTATATATGAGTAAACTTGGTCTGACAGTTACCAATGCTTAATCAGTGAGGCACCTATCTCAGCGATC
TGTCTATTTCGTTCATCCATAGTTGCCTGACTCCCCGTCGTGTAGATAACTACGATACGGGAGGGCTTAC
CATCTGGCCCCAGTGCTGCAATGATACCGCGAGACCCACGCTCACCGGCTCCAGATTTATCAGCAATAAA
CCAGCCAGCCGGAAGGGCCGAGCGCAGAAGTGGTCCTGCAACTTTATCCGCCTCCATCCAGTCTATTAAT
TGTTGCCGGGAAGCTAGAGTAAGTAGTTCGCCAGTTAATAGTTTGCGCAACGTTGTTGCCATTGCTACAG
GCATCGTGGTGTCACGCTCGTCGTTTGGTATGGCTTCATTCAGCTCCGGTTCCCAACGATCAAGGCGAGT
TACATGATCCCCCATGTTGTGCAAAAAAGCGGTTAGCTCCTTCGGTCCTCCGATCGTTGTCAGAAGTAAG
TTGGCCGCAGTGTTATCACTCATGGTTATGGCAGCACTGCATAATTCTCTTACTGTCATGCCATCCGTAA
GATGCTTTTCTGTGACTGGTGAGTACTCAACCAAGTCATTCTGAGAATAGTGTATGCGGCGACCGAGTTG
CTCTTGCCCGGCGTCAATACGGGATAATACCGCGCCACATAGCAGAACTTTAAAAGTGCTCATCATTGGA
AAACGTTCTTCGGGGCGAAAACTCTCAAGGATCTTACCGCTGTTGAGATCCAGTTCGATGTAACCCACTC
GTGCACCCAACTGATCTTCAGCATCTTTTACTTTCACCAGCGTTTCTGGGTGAGCAAAAACAGGAAGGCA
AAATGCCGCAAAAAAGGGAATAAGGGCGACACGGAAATGTTGAATACTCATACTCTTCCTTTTTCAATAT
TATTGAAGCATTTATCAGGGTTATTGTCTCATGAGCGGATACATATTTGAATGTATTTAGAAAAATAAAC
AAATAGGGGTTCCGCGCACATTTCCCCGAAAAGTGCCACCTGACGTCTAAGAAACCATTATTATCATGAC
ATTAACCTATAAAAATAGGCGTATCACGAGGCCCTTTCGTCTCGCGCGTTTCGGTGATGACGGTGAAAAC
CTCTGACACATGCAGCTCCCGGAGACGGTCACAGCTTGTCTGTAAGCGGATGCCGGGAGCAGACAAGCCC
GTCAGGGCGCGTCAGCGGGTGTTGGCGGGTGTCGGGGCTGGCTTAACTATGCGGCATCAGAGCAGATTGT
ACTGAGAGTGCACCATATGCGGTGTGAAATACCGCACAGATGCGTAAGGAGAAAATACCGCATCAGGCGC
CATTCGCCATTCAGGCTGCGCAACTGTTGGGAAGGGCGATCGGTGCGGGCCTCTTCGCTATTACGCCAGC
TGGCGAAAGGGGGATGTGCTGCAAGGCGATTAAGTTGGGTAACGCCAGGGTTTTCCCAGTCACGACGTTG
TAAAACGACGGCCAGTGAATTGTAATACGACTCACTATAGGGCGAATTAATTCGAGCTCGGTACCCAGCT
TGCTTGTTCTTTTTGCAGAAGCTCAGAATAAACGCTCAACTTTGGCAGATCAATTCCCCGGGGATCCGAA
TTCTCTAGAGCAAGCTTATGGCGGCCCCTGACTTGCTGGATCCCAAGTCTGCTGCTCAGAACTCCAAACC
GAGGCTCTCATTCTCCTCAAAACCCACCGTGCTTGCTTCCCGGGTGGAGAGTGACTCGGCCATTAATGTT
ATGAAATGGAAGACGGTCTCCACGATTTTCCTGGTGGTCGTCCTCTACCTGATCATCGGAGCCACGGTGT
TCAAGGCATTGGAGCAGCCTCAGGAGATTTCCCAGAGGACCACCATTGTGATCCAGAAGCAGACCTTCAT
AGCCCAGCATGCCTGCGTCAACTCCACCGAGCTGGACGAACTCATCCAGCAAATAGTGGCAGCAATAAAC
GCAGGAATTATCCCCTTAGGAAACAGCTCCAATCAAGTTAGTCACTGGGACCTCGGAAGCTCTTTCTTCT
TTGCTGGTACTGTTATCACAACCATAGGATTTGGAAACATCTCCCCACGAACTGAAGGTGGAAAAATATT
CGCCATCATCTATGCCTTGCTGGGAATTCCCCTCTTTGGCTTTCTACTGGCTGGGGTTGGTGATCAGCTA
GGAACTATATTTGGAAAAGGAATTGCCAAAGTGGAAGACACATTTATTAAGTGGAATGTTAGTCAGACGA
AGATTCGTATCATCTCCACCATCATCTTCATCCTGTTTGGCGCTGTCCTCTTTGTGGCTCTCCCTGCGGT
CATATTCAAGCACATAGAAGGCTGGAGCGCCCTGGACGCTATCTATTTTGTGGTTATCACTCTGACGACC
ATTGGATTTGGAGACTACGTGGCAGGTGGATCAGACATTGAATATCTGGACTTCTACAAGCCTGTGGTGT
GGTTCTGGATCCTCGTTGGGCTGGCCTACTTTGCAGCTGTTCTGAGCATGATTGGGGACTGGCTACGGGT
GATCTCTAAGAAGACGAAGGAAGAGGTGGGAGAGTTCAGAGCGCATGCCGCTGAGTGGACAGCCAATGTC
ACGGCCGAGTTCAAGGAAACGAGGAGGCGGCTGAGCGTGGAGATCTACGACAAGTTCCAGCGTGCCACAT
CCGTGAAGCGGAAGCTCTCCGCAGAGCTGGCGGGCAACCACAACCAGGAACTGACTCCGGCCAGGAGGAC
CCTGTCTGTGAACCACCTGACCAGCGAGAGGGAAGTCCTGCCTCCCTTGCTGAAGGCTGAGAGCATCTAT
CTGAACGGTCTGACACCACACGCCGCTGGTGAGGACATAGCTGTCATTGAGAACATGAAGTGACTCGAGT
CGACGGATCCGCGGCCCGCGCATGCCCATGGTCTCTAGCTTGATCTGGTTACCACTAAACCAGCCTCAAG
AACACCCGAATGGAGTCTCTAAGCTACATAATACCAACTTACACTTTACAAAATGTTGTCCCCCAAAATG
TAGCCATTCGTATCTGCTCCTAATAAAAAGAAAGTTTCTTCACATTCTAAAAAAAAAAAAAAAAAAAAAA
AAAAAANNCCCCCCCCCCCCCCTGCAGGCGGCGCTTAAGTATCCGTACGACGTCCCGGACTACGCGTAAG
AATTCGCGGCGCCTAGGGCGGCCGGCGCGGCTAGCTTGAGTATTCTATAGTGTCACCTAAATAGCTTGGC
GTAATCATGGTCATAGCTGTTTCCTGTGTGAAATTGTTATCCGCTCACAATTCCACACAACATACGAGCC
GGAAGCATAAAGTGTAAAGCCTGGGGTGCCTAATGAGTGAGCTAACTCACATTAATTGCGTTGCGCTCAC
TGCCCGCTTTCCAGTCGGGAAACCTGTCGTGCCAGCTGCATTAATGAATCGGCCAACGCGCGGGGAGAGG
CGGTTTGCGTATTGGGCGCTCTTCCGCTTCCTCGCTCACTGACTCGCTGCGCTCGGTCGTTCGGCTGCGG
CGAGCGGTATCAGCTCACTCAAAGGCGGTAATACGGTTATCCACAGAATCAGGGGATAACGCAGGAAAGA
ACATGTGAGCAAAAGGCCAGCAAAAGGCCAGGAACCGTAAAAAGGCCGCGTTGCTGGCGTTTTTCCATAG
GCTCCGCCCCCCTGACGAGCATCACAAAAATCGACGCTCAAGTCAGAGGTGGCGAAACCCGACAGGACTA
TAAAGATACCAGGCGTTTCCCCCTGGAAGCTCCCTCGTGCGCTCTCCTGTTCCGACCCTGCCGCTTACCG
GATACCTGTCCGCCTTTCTCCCTTCGGGAAGCGTGGCGCTTTCTCATAGCTCACGCTGTAGGTATCTCAG
TTCGGTGTAGGTCGTTCGCTCCAAGCTGGGCTGTGTGCACGAACCCCCCGTTCAGCCCGACCGCTGCGCC
TTATCCGGTAACTATCGTCTTGAGTCCAACCCGGTAAGACACGACTTATCGCCACTGGCAGCAGCCACTG
GTAACAGGATTAGCAGAGCGAGGTATGTAGGCGGTGCTACAGAGTTCTTGAAGTGGTGGCCTAACTACGG
CTACACTAGAAGAACAGTATTTGGTATCTGCGCTCTGCTGAAGCCAGTTACCTTCGGAAAAAGAGTTGGT
AGCTCTTGATCCGGCAAACAAACCACCGCTGGTAGCGGTGGTTTTTTTGTTTGCAAGCAGCAGATTACGC
GCAGAAAAAAAGGATCTCAA
